>Addgene plasmid #25919 | pEGFP-FRB | depositor full sequence | sequence record 12147 | Author sequence
TAGTTATTAATAGTAATCAATTACGGGGTCATTAGTTCATAGCCCATATATGGAGTTCCGCGTTACATAA
CTTACGGTAAATGGCCCGCCTGGCTGACCGCCCAACGACCCCCGCCCATTGACGTCAATAATGACGTATG
TTCCCATAGTAACGCCAATAGGGACTTTCCATTGACGTCAATGGGTGGAGTATTTACGGTAAACTGCCCA
CTTGGCAGTACATCAAGTGTATCATATGCCAAGTACGCCCCCTATTGACGTCAATGACGGTAAATGGCCC
GCCTGGCATTATGCCCAGTACATGACCTTATGGGACTTTCCTACTTGGCAGTACATCTACGTATTAGTCA
TCGCTATTACCATGGTGATGCGGTTTTGGCAGTACATCAATGGGCGTGGATAGCGGTTTGACTCACGGGG
ATTTCCAAGTCTCCACCCCATTGACGTCAATGGGAGTTTGTTTTGGCACCAAAATCAACGGGACTTTCCA
AAATGTCGTAACAACTCCGCCCCATTGACGCAAATGGGCGGTAGGCGTGTACGGTGGGAGGTCTATATAA
GCAGAGCTGGTTTAGTGAACCGTCAGATCCGCTAGCGCTACCGGTCGCCACCATGGTGAGCAAGGGCGAG
GAGCTGTTCACCGGGGTGGTGCCCATCCTGGTCGAGCTGGACGGCGACGTAAACGGCCACAAGTTCAGCG
TGTCCGGCGAGGGCGAGGGCGATGCCACCTACGGCAAGCTGACCCTGAAGTTCATCTGCACCACCGGCAA
GCTGCCCGTGCCCTGGCCCACCCTCGTGACCACCCTGACCTACGGCGTGCAGTGCTTCAGCCGCTACCCC
GACCACATGAAGCAGCACGACTTCTTCAAGTCCGCCATGCCCGAAGGCTACGTCCAGGAGCGCACCATCT
TCTTCAAGGACGACGGCAACTACAAGACCCGCGCCGAGGTGAAGTTCGAGGGCGACACCCTGGTGAACCG
CATCGAGCTGAAGGGCATCGACTTCAAGGAGGACGGCAACATCCTGGGGCACAAGCTGGAGTACAACTAC
AACAGCCACAACGTCTATATCATGGCCGACAAGCAGAAGAACGGCATCAAGGTGAACTTCAAGATCCGCC
ACAACATCGAGGACGGCAGCGTGCAGCTCGCCGACCACTACCAGCAGAACACCCCCATCGGCGACGGCCC
CGTGCTGCTGCCCGACAACCACTACCTGAGCACCCAGTCCGCCCTGAGCAAAGACCCCAACGAGAAGCGC
GATCACATGGTCCTGCTGGAGTTCGTGACCGCCGCCGGGATCACTCTCGGCATGGACGAGCTGTACAAGT
CCGGACTCAGATCTCGAGCTCAAGCTTCGAATTCAATGGCTTCTAGAATCCTCTGGCATGAGATGTGGCA
TGAAGGCCTGGAAGAGGCATCTCGTTTGTACTTTGGGGAAAGGAACGTGAAAGGCATGTTTGAGGTGCTG
GAGCCCTTGCATGCTATGATGGAACGGGGCCCCCAGACTCTGAAGGAAACATCCTTTAATCAGGCCTATG
GTCGAGATTTAATGGAGGCCCAAGAGTGGTGCAGGAAGTACATGAAATCAGGGAATGTCAAGGACCTCCT
CCAAGCCTGGGACCTCTATTATCATGTGTTCCGACGAATCTCAAAGACTAGTTAACCGTACGACGTACCA
GACTACGCATAAGAAAAGTGAGGATCCACCGGATCTAGATAACTGATCATAATCAGCCATACCACATTTG
TAGAGGTTTTACTTGCTTTAAAAAACCTCCCACACCTCCCCCTGAACCTGAAACATAAAATGAATGCAAT
TGTTGTTGTTAACTTGTTTATTGCAGCTTATAATGGTTACAAATAAAGCAATAGCATCACAAATTTCACA
AATAAAGCATTTTTTTCACTGCATTCTAGTTGTGGTTTGTCCAAACTCATCAATGTATCTTAACGCGTAA
ATTGTAAGCGTTAATATTTTGTTAAAATTCGCGTTAAATTTTTGTTAAATCAGCTCATTTTTTAACCAAT
AGGCCGAAATCGGCAAAATCCCTTATAAATCAAAAGAATAGACCGAGATAGGGT
[37 nt withheld, positions 2085-2121]
AAAGAACGTGGACTCCAACGTCAAAGG
[49 nt withheld, positions 2149-2197]
T
[91 nt withheld, positions 2199-2289]
G
[124 nt withheld, positions 2291-2414]
CAGGTGGCACTTTTCGGGGAAATGTGCGCGGAACCCCTATTTGTTTATTTTTCTAAATACATTCAAATAT
GTATCCGCTCATGAGACAATAACCCTGATAAATGCTTCAATAATATTGAAAAAGGAAGAGTCCTGAGGCG
GAAAGAACCAGCTGTGGAATGTGTGTCAGTTAGGGTGTGGAAAGTCCCCAGGCTCCCCAGCAGGCAGAAG
TATGCAAAGCATGCATCTCAATTAGTCAGCAACCAGGTGTGGAAAGTCCCCAGGCTCCCCAGCAGGCAGA
AGTATGCAAAGCATGCATCTCAATTAGTCAGCAACCATAGTCCCGCCCCTAACTCCGCCCATCCCGCCCC
TAACTCCGCCCAGTTCCGCCCATTCTCCGCCCCATGGCTGACTAATTTTTTTTATTTATGCAGAGGCCGA
GGCCGCCTCGGCCTCTGAGCTATTCCAGAAGTAGTGAGGAGGCTTTTTTGGAGGCCTAGGCTTTTGCAAA
GATCGATCAAGAGACAGGATGAGGATCGTTTCGCATGATTGAACAAGATGGATTGCACGCAGGTTCTCCG
GCCGCTTGGGTGGAGAGGCTATTCGGCTATGACTGGGCACAACAGACAATCGGCTGCTCTGATGCCGCCG
TGTTCCGGCTGTCAGCGCAGGGGCGCCCGGTTCTTTTTGTCAAGACCGACCTGTCCGGTGCCCTGAATGA
ACTGCAAGACGAGGCAGCGCGGCTATCGTGGCTGGCCACGACGGGCGTTCCTTGCGCAGCTGTGCTCGAC
GTTGTCACTGAAGCGGGAAGGGACTGGCTGCTATTGGGCGAAGTGCCGGGGCAGGATCTCCTGTCATCTC
ACCTTGCTCCTGCCGAGAAAGTATCCATCATGGCTGATGCAATGCGGCGGCTGCATACGCTTGATCCGGC
TACCTGCCCATTCGACCACCAAGCGAAACATCGCATCGAGCGAGCACGTACTCGGATGGAAGCCGGTCTT
GTCGATCAGGATGATCTGGACGAAGAGCATCAGGGGCTCGCGCCAGCCGAACTGTTCGCCAGGCTCAAGG
CGAGCATGCCCGACGGCGAGGATCTCGTCGTGACCCATGGCGATGCCTGCTTGCCGAATATCATGGTGGA
AAATGGCCGCTTTTCTGGATTCATCGACTGTGGCCGGCTGGGTGTGGCGGACCGCTATCAGGACATAGCG
TTGGCTACCCGTGATATTGCTGAAGAGCTTGGCGGCGAATGGGCTGACCGCTTCCTCGTGCTTTACGGTA
TCGCCGCTCCCGATTCGCAGCGCATCGCCTTCTATCGCCTTCTTGACGAGTTCTTCTGAGCGGGACTCTG
GGGTTCGAAATGACCGACCAAGCGACGCCCAACCTGCCATCACGAGATTTCGATTCCACCGCCGCCTTCT
ATGAAAGGTTGGGCTTCGGAATCGTTTTCCGGGACGCCGGCTGGATGATCCTCCAGCGCGGGGATCTCAT
GCTGGAGTTCTTCGCCCACCCTAGGGGGAGGCTAACTGAAACACGGAAGGAGACAATACCGGAAGGAACC
CGCGCTATGACGGCAATAAAAAGACAGAATAAAACGCACGGTGTTGGGTCGTTTGTTCATAAACGCGGGG
TTCGGTCCCAGGGCTGGCACTCTGTCGATACCCCACCGAGACCCCATTGGGGCCAATACGCCCGCGTTTC
TTCCTTTTCCCCACCCCACCCCCCAAGTTCGGGTGAAGGCCCAGGGCTCGCAGCCAACGTCGGGGCGGCA
GGCCCTGCCATAGCCTCAGGTTACTCATATATACTTTAGATTGATTTAAAACTTCATTTTTAATTTAAAA
GGATCTAGGTGAAGATCCTTTTTGATAATCTCATGACCAAAATCCCTTAACGTGAGTTTTCGTTCCACTG
AGCGTCAGACCCCGTAGAAAAGATCAAAGGATCTTCTTGAGATCCTTTTTTTCTGCGCGTAATCTGCTGC
TTGCAAACAAAAAAACCACCGCTACCAGCGGTGGTTTGTTTGCCGGATCAAGAGCTACCAACTCTTTTTC
CGAAGGTAACTGGCTTCAGCAGAGCGCAGATACCAAATACTGTCCTTCTAGTGTAGCCGTAGTTAGGCCA
CCACTTCAAGAACTCTGTAGCACCGCCTACATACCTCGCTCTGCTAATCCTGTTACCAGTGGCTGCTGCC
AGTGGCGATAAGTCGTGTCTTACCGGGTTGGACTCAAGACGATAGTTACCGGATAAGGCGCAGCGGTCGG
GCTGAACGGGGGGTTCGTGCACACAGCCCAGCTTGGAGCGAACGACCTACACCGAACTGAGATACCTACA
GCGTGAGCTATGAGAAAGCGCCACGCTTCCCGAAGGGAGAAAGGCGGACAGGTATCCGGTAAGCGGCAGG
GTCGGAACAGGAGAGCGCACGAGGGAGCTTCCAGGGGGAAACGCCTGGTATCTTTATAGTCCTGTCGGGT
TTCGCCACCTCTGACTTGAGCGTCGATTTTTGTGATGCTCGTCAGGGGGGCGGAGCCTATGGAAAAACGC
CAGCAACGCGGCCTTTTTACGGTTCCTGGCCTTTTGCTGGCCTTTTGCTCACATGTTCTTTCCTGCGTTA
TCCCCTGATTCTGTGGATAACCGTATTACCGCCATGCAT
Features (pLannotate 1.2.2; 15 found; start..end, strand, type, name):
     61..364     +  enhancer       CMV enhancer: human cytomegalovirus immediate early enhancer
    365..568     +  promoter       CMV promoter: human cytomegalovirus (CMV) immediate early promoter
    613..1329    +  CDS            EGFP: EGFP is a basic (constitutively fluorescent) green fluorescent protein published in 1996, derived from Aequorea victoria. It is reported to be a rapidly-maturing weak dimer with moderate acid sensitivity.
   1330..1364    +  misc_feature   MCS (fragment): multiple cloning site
   1378..1656    +  CDS            FRB*: T2098L mutant of FKBP-rapamycin binding domain of human FRAP binds synthetic ligands such as AP21967
   1724..1808    +  CDS            large T antigen (fragment): large T antigen from SV40 (simian virus 40)
   1831..1952    +  polyA_signal   SV40 poly(A) signal: SV40 polyadenylation signal
   1986..2414    -  rep_origin     f1 ori (sequence partly withheld): f1 bacteriophage origin of replication; arrow indicates direction of (+) strand synthesis
   2441..2545    +  promoter       AmpR promoter: bla
   2547..2904    +  promoter       SV40 promoter: SV40 enhancer and early promoter
   2939..3733    +  CDS            NeoR/KanR: aminoglycoside phosphotransferase from Tn5; aph(3')-II (or nptII); confers resistance to neomycin, kanamycin, and G418 (Geneticin®)
   3754..3906    +  CDS            ble (fragment): BLE_KLEPN - Experimental evidence at protein level: Swiss-Prot protein existence level 1. Binding protein with a strong affinity to the bleomycin family of antibiotics. Binds to CL990; an antimitotic-antibiotic compound. From Klebsiella pneumoniae.
   3965..4012    +  polyA_signal   HSV TK poly(A) signal: herpes simplex virus thymidine kinase polyadenylation signal (Cole and Stacy, 1985)
   4103..4119    -  polyA_signal   bGH poly(A) signal (fragment): bovine growth hormone polyadenylation signal
   4341..4929    +  rep_origin     ori: high-copy-number ColE1/pMB1/pBR322/pUC origin of replication
