>Addgene plasmid #25919 | pEGFP-FRB | addgene full sequence | sequence record 229407 | Addgene NGS Result
TTCTTTCCTGCGTTATCCCCTGATTCTGTGGATAACCGTATTACCGCCATGCATTAGTTATTAATAGTAA
TCAATTACGGGGTCATTAGTTCATAGCCCATATATGGAGTTCCGCGTTACATAACTTACGGTAAATGGCC
CGCCTGGCTGACCGCCCAACGACCCCCGCCCATTGACGTCAATAATGACGTATGTTCCCATAGTAACGCC
AATAGGGACTTTCCATTGACGTCAATGGGTGGAGTATTTACGGTAAACTGCCCACTTGGCAGTACATCAA
GTGTATCATATGCCAAGTACGCCCCCTATTGACGTCAATGACGGTAAATGGCCCGCCTGGCATTATGCCC
AGTACATGACCTTATGGGACTTTCCTACTTGGCAGTACATCTACGTATTAGTCATCGCTATTACCATGGT
GATGCGGTTTTGGCAGTACATCAATGGGCGTGGATAGCGGTTTGACTCACGGGGATTTCCAAGTCTCCAC
CCCATTGACGTCAATGGGAGTTTGTTTTGGCACCAAAATCAACGGGACTTTCCAAAATGTCGTAACAACT
CCGCCCCATTGACGCAAATGGGCGGTAGGCGTGTACGGTGGGAGGTCTATATAAGCAGAGCTGGTTTAGT
GAACCGTCAGATCCGCTAGCGCTACCGGTCGCCACCATGGTGAGCAAGGGCGAGGAGCTGTTCACCGGGG
TGGTGCCCATCCTGGTCGAGCTGGACGGCGACGTAAACGGCCACAAGTTCAGCGTGTCCGGCGAGGGCGA
GGGCGATGCCACCTACGGCAAGCTGACCCTGAAGTTCATCTGCACCACCGGCAAGCTGCCCGTGCCCTGG
CCCACCCTCGTGACCACCCTGACCTACGGCGTGCAGTGCTTCAGCCGCTACCCCGACCACATGAAGCAGC
ACGACTTCTTCAAGTCCGCCATGCCCGAAGGCTACGTCCAGGAGCGCACCATCTTCTTCAAGGACGACGG
CAACTACAAGACCCGCGCCGAGGTGAAGTTCGAGGGCGACACCCTGGTGAACCGCATCGAGCTGAAGGGC
ATCGACTTCAAGGAGGACGGCAACATCCTGGGGCACAAGCTGGAGTACAACTACAACAGCCACAACGTCT
ATATCATGGCCGACAAGCAGAAGAACGGCATCAAGGTGAACTTCAAGATCCGCCACAACATCGATGACGG
CAGCGTGCAGCTCGCCGACCACTACCAGCAGAACACCCCCATCGGCGACGGCCCCGTGCTGCTGCCCGAC
AACCACTACCTGAGCACCCAGTCCGCCCTGAGCAAAGACCCCAACGAGAAGCGCGATCACATGGTCCTGC
TGGAGTTCGTGACCGCCGCCGGGATCACTCTCGGCATGGACGAGCTGTACAAGTCCGGACTCAGATCTCG
AGCTCAAGCTTCGAATTCAATGGCTTCTAGAATCCTCTGGCATGAGATGTGGCATGAAGGCCTGGAAGAG
GCATCTCGTTTGTACTTTGGGGAAAGGAACGTGAAAGGCATGTTTGAGGTGCTGGAGCCCTTGCATGCTA
TGATGGAACGGGGCCCCCAGACTCTGAAGGAAACATCCTTTAATCAGGCCTATGGTCGAGATTTAATGGA
GGCCCAAGAGTGGTGCAGGAAGTACATGAAATCAGGGAATGTCAAGGACCTCCTCCAAGCCTGGGACCTC
TATTATCATGTGTTCCGACGAATCTCAAAGACTAGTTAACCGTACGACGTACCAGACTACGCATAAGAAA
AGTGAGGATCCACCGGATCTAGATAACTGATCATAATCAGCCATACCACATTTGTAGAGGTTTTACTTGC
TTTAAAAAACCTCCCACACCTCCCCCTGAACCTGAAACATAAAATGAATGCAATTGTTGTTGTTAACTTG
TTTATTGCAGCTTATAATGGTTACAAATAAAGCAATAGCATCACAAATTTCACAAATAAAGCATTTTTTT
CACTGCATTCTAGTTGTGGTTTGTCCAAACTCATCAATGTATCTTAACGCGTAAATTGTAAGCGTTAATA
TTTTGTTAAAATTCGCGTTAAATTTTTGTTAAATCAGCTCATTTTTTAACCAATAGGCCGAAATCGGCAA
AATCCCTTATAAATCAAAAGAATAGACCGAGATAGGGT
[37 nt withheld, positions 2139-2175]
AAAGAACGTGGACTCCAACGTCAAAGG
[49 nt withheld, positions 2203-2251]
T
[91 nt withheld, positions 2253-2343]
G
[124 nt withheld, positions 2345-2468]
CAGGTGGCACTTTTCGGGGAAATGTGCGCGGAACCCCTATTTGTTTATTTTTCTAAATACATTCAAATAT
GTATCCGCTCATGAGACAATAACCCTGATAAATGCTTCAATAATATTGAAAAAGGAAGAGTCCTGAGGCG
GAAAGAACCAGCTGTGGAATGTGTGTCAGTTAGGGTGTGGAAAGTCCCCAGGCTCCCCAGCAGGCAGAAG
TATGCAAAGCATGCATCTCAATTAGTCAGCAACCAGGTGTGGAAAGTCCCCAGGCTCCCCAGCAGGCAGA
AGTATGCAAAGCATGCATCTCAATTAGTCAGCAACCATAGTCCCGCCCCTAACTCCGCCCATCCCGCCCC
TAACTCCGCCCAGTTCCGCCCATTCTCCGCCCCATGGCTGACTAATTTTTTTTATTTATGCAGAGGCCGA
GGCCGCCTCGGCCTCTGAGCTATTCCAGAAGTAGTGAGGAGGCTTTTTTGGAGGCCTAGGCTTTTGCAAA
GATCGATCAAGAGACAGGATGAGGATCGTTTCGCATGATTGAACAAGATGGATTGCACGCAGGTTCTCCG
GCCGCTTGGGTGGAGAGGCTATTCGGCTATGACTGGGCACAACAGACAATCGGCTGCTCTGATGCCGCCG
TGTTCCGGCTGTCAGCGCAGGGGCGCCCGGTTCTTTTTGTCAAGACCGACCTGTCCGGTGCCCTGAATGA
ACTGCAAGACGAGGCAGCGCGGCTATCGTGGCTGGCCACGACGGGCGTTCCTTGCGCAGCTGTGCTCGAC
GTTGTCACTGAAGCGGGAAGGGACTGGCTGCTATTGGGCGAAGTGCCGGGGCAGGATCTCCTGTCATCTC
ACCTTGCTCCTGCCGAGAAAGTATCCATCATGGCTGATGCAATGCGGCGGCTGCATACGCTTGATCCGGC
TACCTGCCCATTCGACCACCAAGCGAAACATCGCATCGAGCGAGCACGTACTCGGATGGAAGCCGGTCTT
GTCGATCAGGATGATCTGGACGAAGAGCATCAGGGGCTCGCGCCAGCCGAACTGTTCGCCAGGCTCAAGG
CGAGCATGCCCGACGGCGAGGATCTCGTCGTGACCCATGGCGATGCCTGCTTGCCGAATATCATGGTGGA
AAATGGCCGCTTTTCTGGATTCATCGACTGTGGCCGGCTGGGTGTGGCGGACCGCTATCAGGACATAGCG
TTGGCTACCCGTGATATTGCTGAAGAGCTTGGCGGCGAATGGGCTGACCGCTTCCTCGTGCTTTACGGTA
TCGCCGCTCCCGATTCGCAGCGCATCGCCTTCTATCGCCTTCTTGACGAGTTCTTCTGAGCGGGACTCTG
GGGTTCGAAATGACCGACCAAGCGACGCCCAACCTGCCATCACGAGATTTCGATTCCACCGCCGCCTTCT
ATGAAAGGTTGGGCTTCGGAATCGTTTTCCGGGACGCCGGCTGGATGATCCTCCAGCGCGGGGATCTCAT
GCTGGAGTTCTTCGCCCACCCTAGGGGGAGGCTAACTGAAACACGGAAGGAGACAATACCGGAAGGAACC
CGCGCTATGACGGCAATAAAAAGACAGAATAAAACGCACGGTGTTGGGTCGTTTGTTCATAAACGCGGGG
TTCGGTCCCAGGGCTGGCACTCTGTCGATACCCCACCGAGACCCCATTGGGGCCAATACGCCCGCGTTTC
TTCCTTTTCCCCACCCCACCCCCCAAGTTCGGGTGAAGGCCCAGGGCTCGCAGCCAACGTCGGGGCGGCA
GGCCCTGCCATAGCCTCAGGTTACTCATATATACTTTAGATTGATTTAAAACTTCATTTTTAATTTAAAA
GGATCTAGGTGAAGATCCTTTTTGATAATCTCATGACCAAAATCCCTTAACGTGAGTTTTCGTTCCACTG
AGCGTCAGACCCCGTAGAAAAGATCAAAGGATCTTCTTGAGATCCTTTTTTTCTGCGCGTAATCTGCTGC
TTGCAAACAAAAAAACCACCGCTACCAGCGGTGGTTTGTTTGCCGGATCAAGAGCTACCAACTCTTTTTC
CGAAGGTAACTGGCTTCAGCAGAGCGCAGATACCAAATACTGTTCTTCTAGTGTAGCCGTAGTTAGGCCA
CCACTTCAAGAACTCTGTAGCACCGCCTACATACCTCGCTCTGCTAATCCTGTTACCAGTGGCTGCTGCC
AGTGGCGATAAGTCGTGTCTTACCGGGTTGGACTCAAGACGATAGTTACCGGATAAGGCGCAGCGGTCGG
GCTGAACGGGGGGTTCGTGCACACAGCCCAGCTTGGAGCGAACGACCTACACCGAACTGAGATACCTACA
GCGTGAGCTATGAGAAAGCGCCACGCTTCCCGAAGGGAGAAAGGCGGACAGGTATCCGGTAAGCGGCAGG
GTCGGAACAGGAGAGCGCACGAGGGAGCTTCCAGGGGGAAACGCCTGGTATCTTTATAGTCCTGTCGGGT
TTCGCCACCTCTGACTTGAGCGTCGATTTTTGTGATGCTCGTCAGGGGGGCGGAGCCTATGGAAAAACGC
CAGCAACGCGGCCTTTTTACGGTTCCTGGCCTTTTGCTGGCCTTTTGCTCACATG
Features (pLannotate 1.2.2; 16 found; start..end, strand, type, name):
      1..47      +  rep_origin     RSF ori (fragment): Plasmids containing the RSF 1030 origin of replication can be propagated in E. coli cells that contain additional plasmids with compatible origins.
    115..418     +  enhancer       CMV enhancer: human cytomegalovirus immediate early enhancer
    419..622     +  promoter       CMV promoter: human cytomegalovirus (CMV) immediate early promoter
    667..1384    +  CDS            EGFP (fragment): the original enhanced GFP (Yang et al., 1996) mammalian codon-optimized
   1384..1418    +  misc_feature   MCS (fragment): multiple cloning site
   1432..1710    +  CDS            FRB*: T2098L mutant of FKBP-rapamycin binding domain of human FRAP binds synthetic ligands such as AP21967
   1778..1862    +  CDS            large T antigen (fragment): large T antigen from SV40 (simian virus 40)
   1885..2006    +  polyA_signal   SV40 poly(A) signal: SV40 polyadenylation signal
   2040..2468    -  rep_origin     f1 ori (sequence partly withheld): f1 bacteriophage origin of replication; arrow indicates direction of (+) strand synthesis
   2495..2599    +  promoter       AmpR promoter: bla
   2601..2958    +  promoter       SV40 promoter: SV40 enhancer and early promoter
   2993..3787    +  CDS            NeoR/KanR: aminoglycoside phosphotransferase from Tn5; aph(3')-II (or nptII); confers resistance to neomycin, kanamycin, and G418 (Geneticin®)
   3808..3960    +  CDS            ble (fragment): BLE_KLEPN - Experimental evidence at protein level: Swiss-Prot protein existence level 1. Binding protein with a strong affinity to the bleomycin family of antibiotics. Binds to CL990; an antimitotic-antibiotic compound. From Klebsiella pneumoniae.
   4019..4066    +  polyA_signal   HSV TK poly(A) signal: herpes simplex virus thymidine kinase polyadenylation signal (Cole and Stacy, 1985)
   4157..4173    -  polyA_signal   bGH poly(A) signal (fragment): bovine growth hormone polyadenylation signal
   4395..4983    +  rep_origin     ori: high-copy-number ColE1/pMB1/pBR322/pUC origin of replication
