[The description below was written by a language model from this plasmid's Addgene catalogue record and pLannotate feature annotations shown in this document.]
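Description:
pEGFP-FRB is a mammalian expression plasmid built on the pEGFP-C1 backbone that produces the FKBP12-rapamycin binding (FRB) domain of human mTOR fused to the C-terminus of EGFP. The roughly 360 bp FRB fragment was inserted between the EcoRI and BamHI sites of the multiple cloning site, placing it downstream of the EGFP coding sequence. The fusion is driven by the human cytomegalovirus immediate early enhancer and promoter and terminated by the SV40 polyadenylation signal. Both the depositor sequence and the repository's sequencing result are 5,043 nt and give the same feature layout. In both, the automated annotation matches the insert to "FRB*", the T2098L variant that binds synthetic rapamycin analogues. The catalogue entry, however, does not mention any mutation, so whether the domain is wild type or mutant should be checked against the sequence.

The plasmid replicates at high copy in E. coli from a ColE1/pUC-type origin and also carries an f1 origin for single-stranded DNA production. A single NeoR/KanR (Tn5 aminoglycoside phosphotransferase) cassette serves both hosts: a bacterial bla promoter gives kanamycin resistance in E. coli. An SV40 enhancer/early promoter with the HSV TK polyadenylation signal allows G418 selection of stably transfected mammalian cells. The short RSF ori, ble, large T antigen and bGH poly(A) fragments flagged in the tables look like partial matches to backbone sequence rather than functional parts.

FRB binds the rapamycin–FKBP12 complex, so this construct supplies a fluorescently trackable partner for rapamycin-induced dimerization. The associated publication concerns engineered allosteric activation of kinases in living cells, which is consistent with that use.
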