Addgene plasmid #25919: pEGFP-FRB
Depositing lab: Klaus Hahn. Depositing organization: University of North Carolina at Chapel Hill. Publication: Engineered allosteric activation of kinases in living cells. Karginov AV, Ding F, Kota P, Dokholyan NV, Hahn KM. Nat Biotechnol. 2010 Jul;28(7):743-7. doi: 10.1038/nbt.1639. Epub 2010 Jun 27. PubMed 20581846.
Backbone
  Vector backbone: pEGFP-C1
  Backbone size w/o insert (bp): 4700
  Vector type: Mammalian Expression
Growth in bacteria
  Bacterial resistance: Kanamycin, 50 μg/mL
  Growth temperature: 37°C
  Growth strain: DH5alpha
  Copy number: High Copy
Gene/Insert
  Gene/Insert name: FRB (alt name: FKBP12-Rapamycin Binding domain of mTOR)
  Species: H. sapiens (human)
  Insert size (bp): 360
  Entrez Gene: MTOR (a.k.a. FRAP, FRAP1, FRAP2, RAFT1, RAPT1, SKS)
  Cloning method: Restriction Enzyme; 5′ cloning site EcoRI (not destroyed); 3′ cloning site BamHI (not destroyed)
  Sequencing primers: 5′ CMV-Fw
Terms and licenses: Academic/Nonprofit Terms; Industry Terms: Not Available to Industry
Depositor comments: FRB is a small domain derived from full length mTOR. In brief, rapamycin binds to a protein called FKBP12. Rapamycin bound to FKBP12 inhibits mTOR signaling
How to cite: pEGFP-FRB was a gift from Klaus Hahn (Addgene plasmid # 25919 ; http://n2t.net/addgene:25919 ; RRID:Addgene_25919)
