>Addgene plasmid #25919 | pEGFP-FRB | addgene partial sequence | sequence record 31660 | 25919 with EGFP-C
ATGGACGAGCTGTACAAGTCCGGACTCAGATCTCGAGCTCAAGCTTCGAATTCAATGGCTTCTAGAATCC
TCTGGCATGAGATGTGGCATGAAGGCCTGGAAGAGGCATCTCGTTTGTACTTTGGGGAAAGGAACGTGAA
AGGCATGTTTGAGGTGCTGGAGCCCTTGCATGCTATGATGGAACGGGGCCCCCAGACTCTGAAGGAAACA
TCCTTTAATCAGGCCTATGGTCGAGATTTAATGGAGGCCCAAGAGTGGTGCAGGAAGTACATGAAATCAG
GGAATGTCAAGGACCTCCTCCAAGCCTGGGACCTCTATTATCATGTGTTCCGACGAATCTCAAAGACTAG
TTAACCGTACGACGTACCAGACTACGCATAAGAAAAGTGAGGATCCACCGGATCTAGATAACTGATCATA
ATCAGCCATACCACATTTGTAGAGGTTTTACTTGCTTTAAAAAACCTCCCACACCTCCCCCTGAACCTGA
AACATAAAATGAATGCAATTGTTGTTGTTAACTTGTTTATTGCAGCTTATAATGGTTACAAATAAAGCAA
TAGCATCACAAATTTCACAAATAAAGCATTTTTTTCACTGCATTCTAGTTGTGGTTTGTCCAAACTCATC
AATGTATCTTAACGCGTAAATTGTAAGCGTTAATATTTTGTTAAAATTCGCGTTAAATTTTTGTTAAATC
AGCTCATTTTTTAACCAATAGGCCGAAATCGGCAAAATCCCTTATAAATCAAAAGAATAGACCGAGATAG
GGT
[37 nt withheld, positions 774-810]
AAAGAACGTGGACTCCAACGTCAAAGGGCGAAAAACCGTCTATC
